Addgene plasmid #17208: M70 pGL3 Sp5l P1203
Depositing lab: Randall Moon. Depositing organization: University of Washington.
Backbone
  Vector backbone: pGL3-Basic
  Backbone manufacturer: promega
  Backbone size w/o insert (bp): 4818
  Vector type: Luciferase
Growth in bacteria
  Bacterial resistance: Ampicillin, 100 μg/mL
  Growth temperature: 37°C
  Growth strain: DH5alpha
  Copy number: Unknown
Gene/Insert
  Gene/Insert name: Sp5l promoter
  Species: D. rerio (zebrafish)
  Insert size (bp): 1250
  Entrez Gene: sp5l (a.k.a. Spr2, YF-335, cb577, fc23b01, s, sb:cb57, sb:cb577, wu:fc23b01)
  Tag / fusion protein: luciferase (C terminal on backbone)
  Cloning method: Restriction Enzyme; 5′ cloning site XhoI (unknown if destroyed); 3′ cloning site HindIII (unknown if destroyed)
  Sequencing primers: 5′ n/a; 3′ LucNRev
Terms and licenses: Academic/Nonprofit Terms; Industry Terms: Not Available to Industry
Depositor comments: Description: a fragment of putative zebrafish Sp5l promoter - 1203bp upstream of the 1st Exon (as defined by the 27i2 clone found in the microarray screen) - plus 51bp of 5'UTR from Exon1 cloned upstream of firefly luciferase in the pGL3 Basic promoter. For testing whether this fragment is Wnt responsive. Amplified from KWT genomic DNA using oligos 328 & 329, cloned XhoI / HindIII in pGL3-Basic (from Ajamete). Sequenced using 328 & 329 (ergo junctions not sequenced); 2 SNPs to Ensembl sequence.
How to cite: M70 pGL3 Sp5l P1203 was a gift from Randall Moon (Addgene plasmid # 17208 ; http://n2t.net/addgene:17208 ; RRID:Addgene_17208)
