[The description below was written by a language model from this plasmid's Addgene catalogue record and pLannotate feature annotations shown in this document.]
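Description:
M70 pGL3 Sp5l P1203 is a firefly luciferase reporter plasmid built on the promoterless pGL3-Basic backbone, designed to measure the transcriptional activity of a putative promoter fragment from the zebrafish (D. rerio) sp5l gene. According to the depositor's notes, the insert comprises about 1203 bp of genomic sequence upstream of the first exon, plus 51 bp of exon 1 5′UTR. It was amplified from zebrafish genomic DNA and cloned between the XhoI and HindIII sites directly upstream of the reporter. Because pGL3-Basic carries no eukaryotic promoter or enhancer of its own, luciferase expression depends on the inserted fragment. The insert itself is not annotated in the feature table, but the unannotated region preceding the luciferase coding sequence is consistent with its position. The depositor notes that the cloning junctions were not sequenced and that the fragment differs from the Ensembl reference at two SNPs.

The annotated features match the standard pGL3 layout. The luc+ coding sequence is followed by an SV40 late polyadenylation signal. A synthetic poly(A) signal and an RNA polymerase II transcriptional pause site sit upstream of the cloning region, where they reduce background from read-through transcription originating in the backbone. The plasmid is propagated in E. coli through a high-copy ColE1/pUC-type origin and selected with ampicillin via the β-lactamase gene. An f1 origin allows production of single-stranded DNA. The short fragments annotated as large T antigen, TcR and lacZα are backbone remnants rather than functional genes. The stated purpose is to test whether this sp5l upstream fragment is responsive to Wnt signalling in luciferase reporter assays.
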