Features (pLannotate 1.2.2; 11 found; start..end, strand, type, name):
   1326..2978    +  CDS            luciferase: firefly luciferase; luc+; enhanced luc+ version of the luciferase gene
   3019..3140    -  polyA_signal   SV40 poly(A) signal: SV40 polyadenylation signal
   3163..3231    -  CDS            large T antigen (fragment): large T antigen from SV40 (simian virus 40)
   3247..3379    +  CDS            TcR (fragment): tetracycline efflux protein; tet; confers resistance to tetracycline
   3559..4147    -  rep_origin     ori: high-copy-number ColE1/pMB1/pBR322/pUC origin of replication
   4318..5178    -  CDS            AmpR: β-lactamase; bla; confers resistance to ampicillin, carbenicillin, and related antibiotics
   5179..5283    -  promoter       AmpR promoter: bla
   5310..5738    +  rep_origin     f1 ori (sequence partly withheld): f1 bacteriophage origin of replication; arrow indicates direction of (+) strand synthesis
   5770..5837    -  CDS            lacZα (fragment): LacZα fragment of β-galactosidase; lacZ fragment
   5896..5944    +  polyA_signal   poly(A) signal: synthetic polyadenylation signal
   5958..6049    +  misc_feature   pause site: RNA polymerase II transcriptional pause signal from the human α2 globin gene
>Addgene plasmid #17208 | M70 pGL3 Sp5l P1203 | depositor full sequence | sequence record 8541 | Author sequence
GGTACCGAGCTCTTACGCGTGCTAGCCCGGGCTCGAGACGTTAAGCACGTTTCCTACGTGTCATTTTAAT
TCTCCATCACTGTGGTATGTTTTAGCAGACTAAAGCGATGCATCTGCTGGGACAAAGGTCGATTGTTATG
CGACTAGAGGTGCGAGGCAACACAAAGCAGTGAGGATTTTCTATGTATTAAGATGTTAAATGGCTTTCCG
ACTTCAATGTAAATTCTCTAAGAGAAAGGCTCAAAGTGTTAGATGAACTTTGGATGCTCTGCATTTAATC
CCTTTAAACGTGATGACGCCCTTAACTTGAACCCGGAGTGTGAAAATATCACGCAGGGCTCTTTATTTAT
AAAATCACTTAAGAGTGCGAACTACTGAATGTGCATGGAGGTACATATCGCGTTTATTAATGAGAAAAGA
AGAATAGCTTAATTCGATCGTTTTCAAATGTCGTTTAGCGTCATCATTAATATGACATCTTTTAGAACGA
CCAGCTTACAACTAATAACAGCTAAAGAGGCAGGTTCACAGATGCTCATATGGATCAAATACAGGCCTAG
TGAAAGCAAAATCCATAACGCACTTTACAAAATAGCTTAGTATCACTTTAAACCCAACATGAGGCCTAAC
AATACCAACAATGTATTTGCCTATAGTGAATCTTGAATGCCACATTCATGTTACAGACCTATTTTCATTA
TCATTTGAAGTGCACGACTGCATCAAACTACAATAAAATAAACTAATCTTAAATTTAAAAGTAAAGATTT
TGGAGATTCATTGCACCTAATCTATTGAAAAGTATTTATTTTAGTGTAAAAGAAAGTGTGGCTTAAATAA
AACGGTGTTAGTTTGAATAAAAATGTTATAAATACTGATTATAACAAGCTCGTCCGTTTGTTTAGTTTTT
AATTTGTCACTAAAGAACGAGTCGTTAAACTTGTAAATATCAGATACATGTAAACAAACTCTGTCATATT
AAGACTCTTCTCACCTAGAAGCGCTAAAGGGAAGGGGTTCTCACAGGTTAACATTTGGCAAAATTAAATT
AGAATGAAACGAAGGTTATAATACACACCCCTCTTCCTAATCTCCCAAAGATTGCCCTCCCCAAATATTC
CCCCACCGTATCTCTCCTCCATTCACTGGCCCTCCTGATACATACTTAAGAGACCCCGTCGAGAGGATCT
TTTCCCTATAAAGAGAAGATGCAATCCGACCGCCTTTGAAATGATCCTCAGGACTTATTGCGACAGGCCC
TTCAGTCGCACTTCAAAAGGAAGAGACCTGAAGCTTGGCATTCCGGTACTGTTGGTAAAGCCACCATGGA
AGACGCCAAAAACATAAAGAAAGGCCCGGCGCCATTCTATCCGCTGGAAGATGGAACCGCTGGAGAGCAA
CTGCATAAGGCTATGAAGAGATACGCCCTGGTTCCTGGAACAATTGCTTTTACAGATGCACATATCGAGG
TGGACATCACTTACGCTGAGTACTTCGAAATGTCCGTTCGGTTGGCAGAAGCTATGAAACGATATGGGCT
GAATACAAATCACAGAATCGTCGTATGCAGTGAAAACTCTCTTCAATTCTTTATGCCGGTGTTGGGCGCG
TTATTTATCGGAGTTGCAGTTGCGCCCGCGAACGACATTTATAATGAACGTGAATTGCTCAACAGTATGG
GCATTTCGCAGCCTACCGTGGTGTTCGTTTCCAAAAAGGGGTTGCAAAAAATTTTGAACGTGCAAAAAAA
GCTCCCAATCATCCAAAAAATTATTATCATGGATTCTAAAACGGATTACCAGGGATTTCAGTCGATGTAC
ACGTTCGTCACATCTCATCTACCTCCCGGTTTTAATGAATACGATTTTGTGCCAGAGTCCTTCGATAGGG
ACAAGACAATTGCACTGATCATGAACTCCTCTGGATCTACTGGTCTGCCTAAAGGTGTCGCTCTGCCTCA
TAGAACTGCCTGCGTGAGATTCTCGCATGCCAGAGATCCTATTTTTGGCAATCAAATCATTCCGGATACT
GCGATTTTAAGTGTTGTTCCATTCCATCACGGTTTTGGAATGTTTACTACACTCGGATATTTGATATGTG
GATTTCGAGTCGTCTTAATGTATAGATTTGAAGAAGAGCTGTTTCTGAGGAGCCTTCAGGATTACAAGAT
TCAAAGTGCGCTGCTGGTGCCAACCCTATTCTCCTTCTTCGCCAAAAGCACTCTGATTGACAAATACGAT
TTATCTAATTTACACGAAATTGCTTCTGGTGGCGCTCCCCTCTCTAAGGAAGTCGGGGAAGCGGTTGCCA
AGAGGTTCCATCTGCCAGGTATCAGGCAAGGATATGGGCTCACTGAGACTACATCAGCTATTCTGATTAC
ACCCGAGGGGGATGATAAACCGGGCGCGGTCGGTAAAGTTGTTCCATTTTTTGAAGCGAAGGTTGTGGAT
CTGGATACCGGGAAAACGCTGGGCGTTAATCAAAGAGGCGAACTGTGTGTGAGAGGTCCTATGATTATGT
CCGGTTATGTAAACAATCCGGAAGCGACCAACGCCTTGATTGACAAGGATGGATGGCTACATTCTGGAGA
CATAGCTTACTGGGACGAAGACGAACACTTCTTCATCGTTGACCGCCTGAAGTCTCTGATTAAGTACAAA
GGCTATCAGGTGGCTCCCGCTGAATTGGAATCCATCTTGCTCCAACACCCCAACATCTTCGACGCAGGTG
TCGCAGGTCTTCCCGACGATGACGCCGGTGAACTTCCCGCCGCCGTTGTTGTTTTGGAGCACGGAAAGAC
GATGACGGAAAAAGAGATCGTGGATTACGTCGCCAGTCAAGTAACAACCGCGAAAAAGTTGCGCGGAGGA
GTTGTGTTTGTGGACGAAGTACCGAAAGGTCTTACCGGAAAACTCGACGCAAGAAAAATCAGAGAGATCC
TCATAAAGGCCAAGAAGGGCGGAAAGATCGCCGTGTAATTCTAGAGTCGGGGCGGCCGGCCGCTTCGAGC
AGACATGATAAGATACATTGATGAGTTTGGACAAACCACAACTAGAATGCAGTGAAAAAAATGCTTTATT
TGTGAAATTTGTGATGCTATTGCTTTATTTGTAACCATTATAAGCTGCAATAAACAAGTTAACAACAACA
ATTGCATTCATTTTATGTTTCAGGTTCAGGGGGAGGTGTGGGAGGTTTTTTAAAGCAAGTAAAACCTCTA
CAAATGTGGTAAAATCGATAAGGATCCGTCGACCGATGCCCTTGAGAGCCTTCAACCCAGTCAGCTCCTT
CCGGTGGGCGCGGGGCATGACTATCGTCGCCGCACTTATGACTGTCTTCTTTATCATGCAACTCGTAGGA
CAGGTGCCGGCAGCGCTCTTCCGCTTCCTCGCTCACTGACTCGCTGCGCTCGGTCGTTCGGCTGCGGCGA
GCGGTATCAGCTCACTCAAAGGCGGTAATACGGTTATCCACAGAATCAGGGGATAACGCAGGAAAGAACA
TGTGAGCAAAAGGCCAGCAAAAGGCCAGGAACCGTAAAAAGGCCGCGTTGCTGGCGTTTTTCCATAGGCT
CCGCCCCCCTGACGAGCATCACAAAAATCGACGCTCAAGTCAGAGGTGGCGAAACCCGACAGGACTATAA
AGATACCAGGCGTTTCCCCCTGGAAGCTCCCTCGTGCGCTCTCCTGTTCCGACCCTGCCGCTTACCGGAT
ACCTGTCCGCCTTTCTCCCTTCGGGAAGCGTGGCGCTTTCTCATAGCTCACGCTGTAGGTATCTCAGTTC
GGTGTAGGTCGTTCGCTCCAAGCTGGGCTGTGTGCACGAACCCCCCGTTCAGCCCGACCGCTGCGCCTTA
TCCGGTAACTATCGTCTTGAGTCCAACCCGGTAAGACACGACTTATCGCCACTGGCAGCAGCCACTGGTA
ACAGGATTAGCAGAGCGAGGTATGTAGGCGGTGCTACAGAGTTCTTGAAGTGGTGGCCTAACTACGGCTA
CACTAGAAGAACAGTATTTGGTATCTGCGCTCTGCTGAAGCCAGTTACCTTCGGAAAAAGAGTTGGTAGC
TCTTGATCCGGCAAACAAACCACCGCTGGTAGCGGTGGTTTTTTTGTTTGCAAGCAGCAGATTACGCGCA
GAAAAAAAGGATCTCAAGAAGATCCTTTGATCTTTTCTACGGGGTCTGACGCTCAGTGGAACGAAAACTC
ACGTTAAGGGATTTTGGTCATGAGATTATCAAAAAGGATCTTCACCTAGATCCTTTTAAATTAAAAATGA
AGTTTTAAATCAATCTAAAGTATATATGAGTAAACTTGGTCTGACAGTTACCAATGCTTAATCAGTGAGG
CACCTATCTCAGCGATCTGTCTATTTCGTTCATCCATAGTTGCCTGACTCCCCGTCGTGTAGATAACTAC
GATACGGGAGGGCTTACCATCTGGCCCCAGTGCTGCAATGATACCGCGAGACCCACGCTCACCGGCTCCA
GATTTATCAGCAATAAACCAGCCAGCCGGAAGGGCCGAGCGCAGAAGTGGTCCTGCAACTTTATCCGCCT
CCATCCAGTCTATTAATTGTTGCCGGGAAGCTAGAGTAAGTAGTTCGCCAGTTAATAGTTTGCGCAACGT
TGTTGCCATTGCTACAGGCATCGTGGTGTCACGCTCGTCGTTTGGTATGGCTTCATTCAGCTCCGGTTCC
CAACGATCAAGGCGAGTTACATGATCCCCCATGTTGTGCAAAAAAGCGGTTAGCTCCTTCGGTCCTCCGA
TCGTTGTCAGAAGTAAGTTGGCCGCAGTGTTATCACTCATGGTTATGGCAGCACTGCATAATTCTCTTAC
TGTCATGCCATCCGTAAGATGCTTTTCTGTGACTGGTGAGTACTCAACCAAGTCATTCTGAGAATAGTGT
ATGCGGCGACCGAGTTGCTCTTGCCCGGCGTCAATACGGGATAATACCGCGCCACATAGCAGAACTTTAA
AAGTGCTCATCATTGGAAAACGTTCTTCGGGGCGAAAACTCTCAAGGATCTTACCGCTGTTGAGATCCAG
TTCGATGTAACCCACTCGTGCACCCAACTGATCTTCAGCATCTTTTACTTTCACCAGCGTTTCTGGGTGA
GCAAAAACAGGAAGGCAAAATGCCGCAAAAAAGGGAATAAGGGCGACACGGAAATGTTGAATACTCATAC
TCTTCCTTTTTCAATATTATTGAAGCATTTATCAGGGTTATTGTCTCATGAGCGGATACATATTTGAATG
TATTTAGAAAAATAAACAAATAGGGGTTCCGCGCACATTTCCCCGAAAAGTGCCACCTG
[124 nt withheld, positions 5310-5433]
C
[91 nt withheld, positions 5435-5525]
A
[49 nt withheld, positions 5527-5575]
CCTTTGACGTTGGAGTCCACGTTCTTT
[37 nt withheld, positions 5603-5639]
ACCCTATCTCGGTCTATTCTTTTGATTTATAAGGGATTTTGCCGATTTCGGCCTATTGGTTAAAAAATGA
GCTGATTTAACAAAAATTTAACGCGAATTTTAACAAAATATTAACGCTTACAATTTGCCATTCGCCATTC
AGGCTGCGCAACTGTTGGGAAGGGCGATCGGTGCGGGCCTCTTCGCTATTACGCCAGCCCAAGCTACCAT
GATAAGTAAGTAATATTAAGGTACGGGAGGTACTTGGAGCGGCCGCAATAAAATATCTTTATTTTCATTA
CATCTGTGTGTTGGTTTTTTGTGTGAATCGATAGTACTAACATACGCTCTCCATCAAAACAAAACGAAAC
AAAACAAACTAGCAAAATAGGCTGTCCCCAGTGCAAGTGCAGGTGCCAGAACATTTCTCTATCGATA
