>Addgene plasmid #17208 | M70 pGL3 Sp5l P1203 | addgene partial sequence | sequence record 22957 | LucNRev 5'-CCTTATGCAGTTGCTCTCC-3'
GGCGCCGGGCCTTTCTTTATGTTTTTGGCGTCTTCCATGGTGGCTTTACCAACAGTACCGGAATGCCAAG
CTTCAGGTCTCTTCCTTTTGAAGTGCGACTGAAGGGCCTGTCGCAATAAGTCCTGAGGATCATTTCAAAG
GCGGTCGGATTGCATCTTCTCTTTATAGGGAAAAGATCCTCTCGACGGGGTCTCTTAAGTATGTATCAGG
AGGGCCAGTGAATGGAGGAGAGATACGGTGGGGGAATATTTGGGGAGGGCAATCTTTGGGAGATTAGGAA
GAGGGGTGTGTATTATAACCTTCGTTTCATTCTAATTTAATTTTGCCAAATGTTAACCTGTGAGAACCCC
TTCCCTTTAGCGCTTCTAGGTGAGAAGAGTCTTAATATGACAGAGTTTGTTTACATGTATCTGATATTTA
CAAGTTTAACGACTCGTTCTTTAGTGACAAATTAAAAACTAAACAAACGGACGAGCTTGTTATAATCAGT
ATTTATAACATTTTTATTCAAACTAACACCGTTTTATTTAAGCCACACTTTCTTTTACACTAAAATAAAT
ACTTTTCAATAGATTAGGTGCAATGAATCTCCAAAATCTTTACTTTTAAATTTAAGATTAGTTTATTTTA
TTGTAGTTTGATGCAGTCGTGCACTTCAAATGATAATGAAAATAGGTCTGTAACATGAATGTGGCATTCA
AGATTCACTATAGGCAAATAC
